Addgene plasmid #54554: mMaroon-N1
Purpose: (Empty Backbone) Localization: N1 Cloning Vector, Excitation: 610, Emission: 652
Depositing lab: Michael Davidson. Depositing organization: Florida State University, Tallahassee.
Backbone
  Vector backbone: mMaroon-N1
  Backbone size (bp): 4750
  Vector type: Mammalian Expression
  Selectable markers: Neomycin (select with G418)
  Tag / fusion protein: mMaroon (C terminal on backbone)
Growth in bacteria
  Bacterial resistance: Kanamycin, 50 μg/mL
  Growth temperature: 37°C
  Growth strain: DH5alpha
  Copy number: High Copy
Gene/Insert
  Gene/Insert name: None
  Tag / fusion protein: mMaroon (C terminal on backbone)
Terms and licenses: Academic/Nonprofit Terms; Industry Terms
Depositor comments: . Excitation = 610; Emission = 652
How to cite: mMaroon-N1 was a gift from Michael Davidson (Addgene plasmid # 54554 ; http://n2t.net/addgene:54554 ; RRID:Addgene_54554)
