[The description below was written by a language model from this plasmid's Addgene catalogue record and pLannotate feature annotations shown in this document.]
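Description:
mMaroon-N1 is an empty mammalian expression backbone of about 4.75 kb, laid out in the familiar "N1" fluorescent-protein cloning format. It is designed for making fusions in which a protein of interest sits at the N-terminus and the far-red fluorescent protein mMaroon is attached to its C-terminus. No insert is present. The human cytomegalovirus immediate early enhancer and promoter drive transcription through a multiple cloning site placed directly upstream of the mMaroon1 coding sequence. A gene cloned in frame into that site, without a stop codon, is therefore expressed as a C-terminally tagged fusion. The transcript ends at an SV40 polyadenylation signal. The short large T antigen fragment annotated just before this signal most likely reflects flanking SV40-derived sequence, not a functional gene. mMaroon1 is annotated as a bright, rapidly maturing monomeric far-red protein, and the record lists excitation at 610 nm and emission at 652 nm.

The plasmid is propagated in E. coli from a high-copy ColE1/pUC-type origin, and it also carries an f1 phage origin, which permits single-stranded DNA production. A single Tn5 aminoglycoside phosphotransferase gene (NeoR/KanR) provides both selections. A bacterial bla-type promoter gives kanamycin resistance in bacteria, while the adjacent SV40 enhancer/early promoter, paired with an HSV TK polyadenylation signal, gives G418 resistance in mammalian cells for stable line selection. The small ble and bGH poly(A) fragments in the annotation appear to be partial matches with no evident role.

Typical uses are live-cell localisation imaging of tagged proteins in the far-red channel. With no gene inserted, the vector can serve as an mMaroon-only control.
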