Features (pLannotate 1.2.2; 15 found; start..end, strand, type, name):
      1..304     +  enhancer       CMV enhancer: human cytomegalovirus immediate early enhancer
    305..508     +  promoter       CMV promoter: human cytomegalovirus (CMV) immediate early promoter
    531..611     +  misc_feature   MCS: multiple cloning site
    619..1353    +  CDS            mMaroon1: bright, rapidly maturing, monomeric far-red fluorescent protein (Bajar et al., 2016)
   1369..1452    +  CDS            large T antigen (fragment): large T antigen from SV40 (simian virus 40)
   1475..1596    +  polyA_signal   SV40 poly(A) signal: SV40 polyadenylation signal
   1630..2058    -  rep_origin     f1 ori (sequence partly withheld): f1 bacteriophage origin of replication; arrow indicates direction of (+) strand synthesis
   2085..2189    +  promoter       AmpR promoter: bla
   2191..2548    +  promoter       SV40 promoter: SV40 enhancer and early promoter
   2583..3377    +  CDS            NeoR/KanR: aminoglycoside phosphotransferase from Tn5; aph(3')-II (or nptII); confers resistance to neomycin, kanamycin, and G418 (Geneticin®)
   3398..3550    +  CDS            ble (fragment): BLE_KLEPN - Experimental evidence at protein level: Swiss-Prot protein existence level 1. Binding protein with a strong affinity to the bleomycin family of antibiotics. Binds to CL990; an antimitotic-antibiotic compound. From Klebsiella pneumoniae.
   3609..3656    +  polyA_signal   HSV TK poly(A) signal: herpes simplex virus thymidine kinase polyadenylation signal (Cole and Stacy, 1985)
   3747..3763    -  polyA_signal   bGH poly(A) signal (fragment): bovine growth hormone polyadenylation signal
   3985..4573    +  rep_origin     ori: high-copy-number ColE1/pMB1/pBR322/pUC origin of replication
   4688..4747    +  enhancer       CMV enhancer (fragment): human cytomegalovirus immediate early enhancer
>Addgene plasmid #54554 | mMaroon-N1 | addgene full sequence | sequence record 475388 | Addgene NGS Result
CGTTACATAACTTACGGTAAATGGCCCGCCTGGCTGACCGCCCAACGACCCCCGCCCATTGACGTCAATA
ATGACGTATGTTCCCATAGTAACGCCAATAGGGACTTTCCATTGACGTCAATGGGTGGAGTATTTACGGT
AAACTGCCCACTTGGCAGTACATCAAGTGTATCATATGCCAAGTACGCCCCCTATTGACGTCAATGACGG
TAAATGGCCCGCCTGGCATTATGCCCAGTACATGACCTTATGGGACTTTCCTACTTGGCAGTACATCTAC
GTATTAGTCATCGCTATTACCATGGTGATGCGGTTTTGGCAGTACATCAATGGGCGTGGATAGCGGTTTG
ACTCACGGGGATTTCCAAGTCTCCACCCCATTGACGTCAATGGGAGTTTGTTTTGGCACCAAAATCAACG
GGACTTTCCAAAATGTCGTAACAACTCCGCCCCATTGACGCAAATGGGCGGTAGGCGTGTACGGTGGGAG
GTCTATATAAGCAGAGCTGGTTTAGTGAACCGTCAGATCCGCTAGCGCTACCGGACTCAGATCTCGAGCT
CAAGCTTCGAATTCTGCAGTCGACGGTACCGCGGGCCCGGGATCCACCGGTCGCCACCATGGTGAGCAAG
GGCGAGGAGCTGATCAAGGAGAACATGCACACCAAGCTGTACCTGACAGGCACCGTGAACAACCACTACT
TCGAATGCACCGCCGAAGGGGAGGGCAAGCCCTACGAGGGCACCCAGACCAACAGGATCAAGGTGGTGCG
CGGAGGCCCCCTGCCGTTCGCATTCGACATCCTGGCCCCCTGCTTTATGTACGGGAGCAAGACCTTCATT
AACCATCCACCTGACATTCCCGATTATTTTAAGCAGTCCTTCCCTGAGGGCTTCACATGGGAGAGAACCA
CCGTTTACGAAGACGGGGGCACACTCACTGCTACACAGGACACCAGCCTCCAGGACGGCTGCCTGATCTA
CAACGTCCAAGTCAGAGGGGAGAACTTCCCATCCAACGGCCCTGTGATGCAGAAGAAAACACTCGGCTGG
GAGGCCAGTACCGAGACCCTGTACCCCGCTGACGGCAGCCTGGAAGGCAGACTGGACTGGGCCCTGAAGC
TCGTGGGCGGGGGCCACCTGCACTGCAGACTGGAAACCACATACAGATCCAAGAAACCCGCAAAGAACCT
CAAGATGCCCGGCGTCTATTTTATTGACAGGAGACTGGAAAGAATCAAGGAGGCCGACAATGAGACCTAC
GTCGAGCAGCACGAGGTGGCTGTGGCCAGATACTGCGACCTCCCTAGCAAACTGGGGCACAAACTTAATG
GCATGGACGAGCTGTACAAGTAAGCGGCCGCGACTCTAGATCATAATCAGCCATACCACATTTGTAGAGG
TTTTACTTGCTTTAAAAAACCTCCCACACCTCCCCCTGAACCTGAAACATAAAATGAATGCAATTGTTGT
TGTTAACTTGTTTATTGCAGCTTATAATGGTTACAAATAAAGCAATAGCATCACAAATTTCACAAATAAA
GCATTTTTTTCACTGCATTCTAGTTGTGGTTTGTCCAAACTCATCAATGTATCTTAAGGCGTAAATTGTA
AGCGTTAATATTTTGTTAAAATTCGCGTTAAATTTTTGTTAAATCAGCTCATTTTTTAACCAATAGGCCG
AAATCGGCAAAATCCCTTATAAATCAAAAGAATAGACCGAGATAGGGT
[37 nt withheld, positions 1729-1765]
AAAGAACGTGGACTCCAACGTCAAAGG
[49 nt withheld, positions 1793-1841]
T
[91 nt withheld, positions 1843-1933]
G
[124 nt withheld, positions 1935-2058]
CAGGTGGCACTTTTCGGGGAAATGTGCGCGGAACCCCTATTTGTTTATTTTTCTAAATACATTCAAATAT
GTATCCGCTCATGAGACAATAACCCTGATAAATGCTTCAATAATATTGAAAAAGGAAGAGTCCTGAGGCG
GAAAGAACCAGCTGTGGAATGTGTGTCAGTTAGGGTGTGGAAAGTCCCCAGGCTCCCCAGCAGGCAGAAG
TATGCAAAGCATGCATCTCAATTAGTCAGCAACCAGGTGTGGAAAGTCCCCAGGCTCCCCAGCAGGCAGA
AGTATGCAAAGCATGCATCTCAATTAGTCAGCAACCATAGTCCCGCCCCTAACTCCGCCCATCCCGCCCC
TAACTCCGCCCAGTTCCGCCCATTCTCCGCCCCATGGCTGACTAATTTTTTTTATTTATGCAGAGGCCGA
GGCCGCCTCGGCCTCTGAGCTATTCCAGAAGTAGTGAGGAGGCTTTTTTGGAGGCCTAGGCTTTTGCAAA
GATCGATCAAGAGACAGGATGAGGATCGTTTCGCATGATTGAACAAGATGGATTGCACGCAGGTTCTCCG
GCCGCTTGGGTGGAGAGGCTATTCGGCTATGACTGGGCACAACAGACAATCGGCTGCTCTGATGCCGCCG
TGTTCCGGCTGTCAGCGCAGGGGCGCCCGGTTCTTTTTGTCAAGACCGACCTGTCCGGTGCCCTGAATGA
ACTGCAAGACGAGGCAGCGCGGCTATCGTGGCTGGCCACGACGGGCGTTCCTTGCGCAGCTGTGCTCGAC
GTTGTCACTGAAGCGGGAAGGGACTGGCTGCTATTGGGCGAAGTGCCGGGGCAGGATCTCCTGTCATCTC
ACCTTGCTCCTGCCGAGAAAGTATCCATCATGGCTGATGCAATGCGGCGGCTGCATACGCTTGATCCGGC
TACCTGCCCATTCGACCACCAAGCGAAACATCGCATCGAGCGAGCACGTACTCGGATGGAAGCCGGTCTT
GTCGATCAGGATGATCTGGACGAAGAGCATCAGGGGCTCGCGCCAGCCGAACTGTTCGCCAGGCTCAAGG
CGAGCATGCCCGACGGCGAGGATCTCGTCGTGACCCATGGCGATGCCTGCTTGCCGAATATCATGGTGGA
AAATGGCCGCTTTTCTGGATTCATCGACTGTGGCCGGCTGGGTGTGGCGGACCGCTATCAGGACATAGCG
TTGGCTACCCGTGATATTGCTGAAGAGCTTGGCGGCGAATGGGCTGACCGCTTCCTCGTGCTTTACGGTA
TCGCCGCTCCCGATTCGCAGCGCATCGCCTTCTATCGCCTTCTTGACGAGTTCTTCTGAGCGGGACTCTG
GGGTTCGAAATGACCGACCAAGCGACGCCCAACCTGCCATCACGAGATTTCGATTCCACCGCCGCCTTCT
ATGAAAGGTTGGGCTTCGGAATCGTTTTCCGGGACGCCGGCTGGATGATCCTCCAGCGCGGGGATCTCAT
GCTGGAGTTCTTCGCCCACCCTAGGGGGAGGCTAACTGAAACACGGAAGGAGACAATACCGGAAGGAACC
CGCGCTATGACGGCAATAAAAAGACAGAATAAAACGCACGGTGTTGGGTCGTTTGTTCATAAACGCGGGG
TTCGGTCCCAGGGCTGGCACTCTGTCGATACCCCACCGAGACCCCATTGGGGCCAATACGCCCGCGTTTC
TTCCTTTTCCCCACCCCACCCCCCAAGTTCGGGTGAAGGCCCAGGGCTCGCAGCCAACGTCGGGGCGGCA
GGCCCTGCCATAGCCTCAGGTTACTCATATATACTTTAGATTGATTTAAAACTTCATTTTTAATTTAAAA
GGATCTAGGTGAAGATCCTTTTTGATAATCTCATGACCAAAATCCCTTAACGTGAGTTTTCGTTCCACTG
AGCGTCAGACCCCGTAGAAAAGATCAAAGGATCTTCTTGAGATCCTTTTTTTCTGCGCGTAATCTGCTGC
TTGCAAACAAAAAAACCACCGCTACCAGCGGTGGTTTGTTTGCCGGATCAAGAGCTACCAACTCTTTTTC
CGAAGGTAACTGGCTTCAGCAGAGCGCAGATACCAAATACTGTTCTTCTAGTGTAGCCGTAGTTAGGCCA
CCACTTCAAGAACTCTGTAGCACCGCCTACATACCTCGCTCTGCTAATCCTGTTACCAGTGGCTGCTGCC
AGTGGCGATAAGTCGTGTCTTACCGGGTTGGACTCAAGACGATAGTTACCGGATAAGGCGCAGCGGTCGG
GCTGAACGGGGGGTTCGTGCACACAGCCCAGCTTGGAGCGAACGACCTACACCGAACTGAGATACCTACA
GCGTGAGCTATGAGAAAGCGCCACGCTTCCCGAAGGGAGAAAGGCGGACAGGTATCCGGTAAGCGGCAGG
GTCGGAACAGGAGAGCGCACGAGGGAGCTTCCAGGGGGAAACGCCTGGTATCTTTATAGTCCTGTCGGGT
TTCGCCACCTCTGACTTGAGCGTCGATTTTTGTGATGCTCGTCAGGGGGGCGGAGCCTATGGAAAAACGC
CAGCAACGCGGCCTTTTTACGGTTCCTGGCCTTTTGCTGGCCTTTTGCTCACATGTTCTTTCCTGCGTTA
TCCCCTGATTCTGTGGATAACCGTATTACCGCCATGCATTAGTTATTAATAGTAATCAATTACGGGGTCA
TTAGTTCATAGCCCATATATGGAGTTCCG
