>Addgene plasmid #54554 | mMaroon-N1 | depositor partial sequence | sequence record 84951 | insert sequence
CAAAATCAACGGGACTTTCCAAAATGTCGTAACAACTCCGCCCCATTGACGCAAATGGGCGGTAGGCGTG
TACGGTGGGAGGTCTATATAAGCAGAGCTGGTTTAGTGAACCGTCAGATCCGCTAGCGCTACCGGACTCA
GATCTCGAGCTCAAGCTTCGAATTCTGCAGTCGACGGTACCGCGGGCCCGGGATCCACCGGTCGCCACCA
TGGTGAGCAAGGGCGAGGAGCTGATCAAGGAGAACATGCACACCAAGCTGTACCTGACAGGCACCGTGAA
CAACCACTACTTCGAATGCACCGCCGAAGGGGAGGGCAAGCCCTACGAGGGCACCCAGACCAACAGGATC
AAGGTGGTGCGCGGAGGCCCCCTGCCGTTCGCATTCGACATCCTGGCCCCCTGCTTTATGTACGGGAGCA
AGACCTTCATTAACCATCCACCTGACATTCCCGATTATTTTAAGCAGTCCTTCCCTGAGGGCTTCACATG
GGAGAGAACCACCGTTTACGAAGACGGGGGCACACTCACTGCTACACAGGACACCAGCCTCCAGGACGGC
TGCCTGATCTACAACGTCCAAGTCAGAGGGGAGAACTTCCCATCCAACGGCCCTGTGATGCAGAAGAAAA
CACTCGGCTGGGAGGCCAGTACCGAGACCCTGTACCCCGCTGACGGCAGCCTGGAAGGCAGACTGGACTG
GGCCCTGAAGCTCGTGGGCGGGGGCCACCTGCACTGCAGACTGGAAACCACATACAGATCCAAGAAACCC
GCAAAGAACCTCAAGATGCCCGGCGTCTATTTTATTGACAGGAGACTGGAAAGAATCAAGGAGGCCGACA
ATGAGACCTACGTCGAGCAGCACGAGGTGGCTGTGGCCAGATACTGCGACCTCCCTAGCAAACTGGGGCA
CAAACTTAATGGCATGGACGAGCTGTACAAGTAAGCGGCCGCGACTCTAGATCATAATCAGCCATACCAC
