>Addgene plasmid #54554 | mMaroon-N1 | addgene partial sequence | sequence record 93235 | CMV-F 5'-CGCAAATGGGCGGTAGGCGTG-3'
GTGAACCGTCAGATCCGCTAGCGCTACCGGACTCAGATCTCGAGCTCAAGCTTCGAATTCTGCAGTCGAC
GGTACCGCGGGCCCGGGATCCACCGGTCGCCACCATGGTGAGCAAGGGCGAGGAGCTGATCAAGGAGAAC
ATGCACACCAAGCTGTACCTGACAGGCACCGTGAACAACCACTACTTCGAATGCACCGCCGAAGGGGAGG
GCAAGCCCTACGAGGGCACCCAGACCAACAGGATCAAGGTGGTGCGCGGAGGCCCCCTGCCGTTCGCATT
CGACATCCTGGCCCCCTGCTTTATGTACGGGAGCAAGACCTTCATTAACCATCCACCTGACATTCCCGAT
TATTTTAAGCAGTCCTTCCCTGAGGGCTTCACATGGGAGAGAACCACCGTTTACGAAGACGGGGGCACAC
TCACTGCTACACAGGACACCAGCCTCCAGGACGGCTGCCTGATCTACAACGTCCAAGTCAGAGGGGAGAA
CTTCCCATCCAACGGCCCTGTGATGCAGAAGAAAACACTCGGCTGGGAGGCCAGTACCGAGACCCTGTAC
CCCGCTGACGGCAGCCTGGAAGGCAGACTGGACTGGGCCCTGAAGCTCGTGGGCGGGGGCCACCTGCACT
GCAGACTGGAAACCACATACAGATCCAAGAAACCCGCAAAGAACCTCAAGATGCCCGGCGTCTATTTTAT
TGACAGGAGACTGGAAAGAATCAAGGAGGCCGACAATGAGACCTACGTCGAGCAGCACGAGGTGGCTGTG
GCCAGATACTGCGACCTCCCTAGCAAACTGGGGCACAAACTTAATGGCATGGACGAGCTGTACAAG
